Addgene plasmid #191205: pAAV-TRE-FRT-2xtTA
Purpose: Flpo dependent tTA expression under the control of TRE promotor
Depositing lab: Janelia Viral Tools. Depositing organization: HHMI, Janelia Research Campus. Publication: A hybrid open-top light-sheet microscope for versatile multi-scale imaging of cleared tissues. Glaser AK, Bishop KW, Barner LA, Susaki EA, Kubota SI, Gao G, Serafin RB, Balaram P, Turschak E, Nicovich PR, Lai H, Lucas LAG, Yi Y, Nichols EK, Huang H, Reder NP, Wilson JJ, Sivakumar R, Shamskhou E, Stoltzfus CR, Wei X, Hempton AK, Pende M, Murawala P, Dodt HU, Imaizumi T, Shendure J, Beliveau BJ, Gerner MY, Xin L, Zhao H, True LD, Reid RC, Chandrashekar J, Ueda HR, Svoboda K, Liu JTC. Nat Methods. 2022 May;19(5):613-619. doi: 10.1038/s41592-022-01468-5. Epub 2022 May 11. PubMed 35545715.
Backbone
  Vector backbone: pAAV
  Backbone size w/o insert (bp): 4805
  Total vector size (bp): 6278
  Vector type: Mammalian Expression, AAV
Growth in bacteria
  Bacterial resistance: Ampicillin, 100 μg/mL
  Growth temperature: 37°C
  Growth strain: NEB Stable
  Growth instructions: Grow for minimum time necessary. Do not store colonies on plate.
  Copy number: High Copy
Gene/Insert
  Gene/Insert name: 2xtTA
  Insert size (bp): 1473
  Promoter: TRE
  Cloning method: Unknown
  Sequencing primers: 5′ N/A; 3′ N/A
Resource information
  A portion of this plasmid was derived from a plasmid made by: Janelia MouseLight Project, Jayaram Chandrashekar, and Kimberly Ritola
Terms and licenses: Academic/Nonprofit Terms; Industry Terms: Not Available to Industry
How to cite: pAAV-TRE-FRT-2xtTA was a gift from Janelia Viral Tools (Addgene plasmid # 191205 ; http://n2t.net/addgene:191205 ; RRID:Addgene_191205)
