[The description below was written by a language model from this plasmid's Addgene catalogue record and pLannotate feature annotations shown in this document.]
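Description:
pAAV-TRE-FRT-2xtTA is a 6,278 bp AAV transfer plasmid for mammalian expression, built on a pAAV backbone. It is propagated in E. coli through a high-copy ColE1/pUC-type origin with ampicillin selection (AmpR with its bla promoter). The backbone also contains an f1 phage origin and short pBR322 remnants (rop and bom fragments). AAV2 inverted terminal repeats flank the expression cassette and allow it to be packaged into recombinant AAV. One ITR is annotated intact, while the other is detected only as two short fragments.

The cassette is driven by a Tet-responsive promoter, annotated as a series of tet operator repeats followed by a minimal promoter fragment. The TRE, WPRE and hGH polyadenylation signal all lie on the minus strand. Between the TRE and the WPRE sits the 1,473 bp "2xtTA" insert. It is annotated as two tandem TetR-derived units, each ending in a VP48 activation domain of three minimal VP16 repeats. The annotation tool labels one copy as an rtTA3 fragment, but the catalogue entry identifies the product as tTA. These coding features lie on the plus strand, opposite to the promoter, and they are bracketed by two FRT sites in opposing orientation.

This layout fits the stated purpose of Flpo-dependent expression. Flp-mediated inversion between the FRT sites would bring the transactivator into the sense orientation relative to the TRE. Because tTA activates the TRE, expression would then be expected to reinforce itself in a positive feedback loop, and it could also drive other TRE-controlled reporters. The associated publication concerns light-sheet imaging of cleared tissue, but the record does not describe the experimental application further.
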