Features (pLannotate 1.2.2; 27 found; start..end, strand, type, name):
    390..500     +  CDS            VP48: 3 tandem repeats of the minimal activation domain of herpes simplex virus VP16 (Cheng et al., 2013)
    614..661     -  protein_bind   FRT: FLP-mediated recombination occurs in the 8-bp core sequence TCTAGAAA (Turan and Bode, 2011). FLP recombinase from the Saccharomyces cerevisiae 2μ plasmid
    730..775     -  promoter       TRE3GV promoter (fragment): 3rd-generation Tet-responsive promoter that can be activated by binding of Tet-On® 3G, optimized for retroviral and lentiviral vectors
    783..803     -  promoter       tight TRE promoter (fragment): Tet-responsive promoter PTight, consisting of seven tet operator sequences followed by the minimal CMV promoter
    820..840     -  promoter       tight TRE promoter (fragment): Tet-responsive promoter PTight, consisting of seven tet operator sequences followed by the minimal CMV promoter
    857..877     -  promoter       tight TRE promoter (fragment): Tet-responsive promoter PTight, consisting of seven tet operator sequences followed by the minimal CMV promoter
    894..914     -  promoter       tight TRE promoter (fragment): Tet-responsive promoter PTight, consisting of seven tet operator sequences followed by the minimal CMV promoter
    931..951     -  promoter       tight TRE promoter (fragment): Tet-responsive promoter PTight, consisting of seven tet operator sequences followed by the minimal CMV promoter
    968..988     -  promoter       tight TRE promoter (fragment): Tet-responsive promoter PTight, consisting of seven tet operator sequences followed by the minimal CMV promoter
   1005..1025    -  promoter       tight TRE promoter (fragment): Tet-responsive promoter PTight, consisting of seven tet operator sequences followed by the minimal CMV promoter
   1042..1062    -  promoter       tight TRE promoter (fragment): Tet-responsive promoter PTight, consisting of seven tet operator sequences followed by the minimal CMV promoter
   1131..1158    -  repeat_region  AAV2 ITR (fragment): inverted terminal repeat of adeno-associated virus serotype 2 inverted
   1187..1214    -  repeat_region  AAV2 ITR (fragment): inverted terminal repeat of adeno-associated virus serotype 2 inverted
   1287..1875    -  rep_origin     ori: high-copy-number ColE1/pMB1/pBR322/pUC origin of replication
   2046..2906    -  CDS            AmpR: β-lactamase; bla; confers resistance to ampicillin, carbenicillin, and related antibiotics
   2907..3011    -  promoter       AmpR promoter: bla
   3106..3141    +  CDS            rop (fragment): Rop protein, which maintains plasmids at low copy number; rop
   3243..3292    +  misc_feature   bom (fragment): basis of mobility region from pBR322
   3293..3748    -  rep_origin     f1 ori (sequence partly withheld): f1 bacteriophage origin of replication; arrow indicates direction of (+) strand synthesis
   3767..3818    +  misc_feature   bom (fragment): basis of mobility region from pBR322
   3823..3963    -  repeat_region  AAV2 ITR: inverted terminal repeat of adeno-associated virus serotype 2 inverted
   4003..4479    -  polyA_signal   hGH poly(A) signal: human growth hormone polyadenylation signal
   4511..5099    -  misc_feature   WPRE: woodchuck hepatitis virus posttranscriptional regulatory element
   5196..5243    +  protein_bind   FRT: FLP-mediated recombination occurs in the 8-bp core sequence TCTAGAAA (Turan and Bode, 2011). FLP recombinase from the Saccharomyces cerevisiae 2μ plasmid
   5306..5982    +  CDS            rtTA3 (fragment): reverse tetracycline transactivator 3 activates expression from Tet-responsive promoters in the presence of doxycycline
   5912..6022    +  CDS            VP48: 3 tandem repeats of the minimal activation domain of herpes simplex virus VP16 (Cheng et al., 2013)
   6041..380     +  CDS            tetR (across the origin): TETR2_ECOLX - Experimental evidence at protein level: Swiss-Prot protein existence level 1. TetR is the repressor of the tetracycline resistance element; its N-terminal region forms a helix-turn-helix structure and binds DNA. Binding of tetracycline to TetR reduces the repressor affinity for the tetracycline resistance gene (tetA) promoter operator sites. From Escherichia coli.
>Addgene plasmid #191205 | pAAV-TRE-FRT-2xtTA | addgene full sequence | sequence record 374527 | Addgene NGS Result
GCAACAACGCAAAGAGCTTCCGGTGTGCCTTGCTGAGTCACAGAGACGGCGCTAAGGTTCATCTGGGCAC
ACGCCCCACCGAAAAACAATATGAAACCCTGGAGAATCAGCTCGCATTCCTGTGTCAGCAGGGTTTTAGT
CTCGAAAACGCCCTCTATGCTCTTTCTGCCGTTGGCCATTTTACACTCGGCTGCGTACTTGAGGAGCAAG
AACATCAAGTTGCTAAAGAGGAGCGCGAAACACCAACCACTGATTCCATGCCACCTCTCTTGCGGCAGGC
CATTGAACTCTTTGATCGACAAGGAGCAGAGCCTGCTTTTCTTTTCGGCCTCGAGCTTATCATATGTGGA
CTTGAAAAGCAACTGAAGTGTGAGTCTGGAGGACCTGCCGACGCCCTTGACGATTTTGACTTAGACATGC
TCCCAGCCGATGCCCTTGACGACTTTGACCTTGATATGCTGCCTGCTGACGCTCTTGACGATTTTGACCT
TGACATGCTCCCCGGGTAAGTCGACACGCGTTTAATTAAGTTTAAACGAAGTTCCTATACTTAGTTCAGA
ATAGGAACTTCGGAATAGGAACTTCAGAGCGCTTTGGCCGCTCCGGCCAAAGGGAAGTTCCTATACTTTC
TAGAGAATAGGAACTTCGGAATAGGAACTTCGGCGCGCCGGATCCAGGCTGGATCGGTCCCGGTGTCTTC
TATGGAGGTCAAAACAGCGTGGATGGCGTCTCCAGGCGATCTGACGGTTCACTAAACGAGCTCTGCTTAT
ATAGGGGGTAGCTTCTCTATCACTGATAGGGAGCTCGAGACGTGTCGACTTCTCTATCACTGATAGGGAG
ACGTTCTAGACGTACCTTCTCTATCACTGATAGGGAGCTCGAGACGTGTCGACTTCTCTATCACTGATAG
GGAGACGTTCTAGACGTACCTTCTCTATCACTGATAGGGAGCTCGAGACGTGTCGACTTCTCTATCACTG
ATAGGGAGACGTTCTAGACGTACCTTCTCTATCACTGATAGGGAGCTCGAGACGTGTCGACTTCTCTATC
ACTGATAGGGAGACGTCAGGTGGCACTTGATACGCGTGCGGCCGCAGGAACCCCTAGTGATGGAGTTGGC
CACTCCCTCTCTGCGCGCTCGCTCGCTCACTGAGGCCGGGCGACCAAAGGTCGCCCGACGCCCGGGCGGC
CTCAGTGAGCGAGCGAGCGCGCAGCTGCCTGCAGGACATGTGAGCAAAAGGCCAGCAAAAGGCCAGGAAC
CGTAAAAAGGCCGCGTTGCTGGCGTTTTTCCATAGGCTCCGCCCCCCTGACGAGCATCACAAAAATCGAC
GCTCAAGTCAGAGGTGGCGAAACCCGACAGGACTATAAAGATACCAGGCGTTTCCCCCTGGAAGCTCCCT
CGTGCGCTCTCCTGTTCCGACCCTGCCGCTTACCGGATACCTGTCCGCCTTTCTCCCTTCGGGAAGCGTG
GCGCTTTCTCATAGCTCACGCTGTAGGTATCTCAGTTCGGTGTAGGTCGTTCGCTCCAAGCTGGGCTGTG
TGCACGAACCCCCCGTTCAGCCCGACCGCTGCGCCTTATCCGGTAACTATCGTCTTGAGTCCAACCCGGT
AAGACACGACTTATCGCCACTGGCAGCAGCCACTGGTAACAGGATTAGCAGAGCGAGGTATGTAGGCGGT
GCTACAGAGTTCTTGAAGTGGTGGCCTAACTACGGCTACACTAGAAGAACAGTATTTGGTATCTGCGCTC
TGCTGAAGCCAGTTACCTTCGGAAAAAGAGTTGGTAGCTCTTGATCCGGCAAACAAACCACCGCTGGTAG
CGGTGGTTTTTTTGTTTGCAAGCAGCAGATTACGCGCAGAAAAAAAGGATCTCAAGAAGATCCTTTGATC
TTTTCTACGGGGTCTGACGCTCAGTGGAACGAAAACTCACGTTAAGGGATTTTGGTCATGAGATTATCAA
AAAGGATCTTCACCTAGATCCTTTTAAATTAAAAATGAAGTTTTAAATCAATCTAAAGTATATATGAGTA
AACTTGGTCTGACAGTTACCAATGCTTAATCAGTGAGGCACCTATCTCAGCGATCTGTCTATTTCGTTCA
TCCATAGTTGCCTGACTCCCCGTCGTGTAGATAACTACGATACGGGAGGGCTTACCATCTGGCCCCAGTG
CTGCAATGATACCGCGAGACCCACGCTCACCGGCTCCAGATTTATCAGCAATAAACCAGCCAGCCGGAAG
GGCCGAGCGCAGAAGTGGTCCTGCAACTTTATCCGCCTCCATCCAGTCTATTAATTGTTGCCGGGAAGCT
AGAGTAAGTAGTTCGCCAGTTAATAGTTTGCGCAACGTTGTTGCCATTGCTACAGGCATCGTGGTGTCAC
GCTCGTCGTTTGGTATGGCTTCATTCAGCTCCGGTTCCCAACGATCAAGGCGAGTTACATGATCCCCCAT
GTTGTGCAAAAAAGCGGTTAGCTCCTTCGGTCCTCCGATCGTTGTCAGAAGTAAGTTGGCCGCAGTGTTA
TCACTCATGGTTATGGCAGCACTGCATAATTCTCTTACTGTCATGCCATCCGTAAGATGCTTTTCTGTGA
CTGGTGAGTACTCAACCAAGTCATTCTGAGAATAGTGTATGCGGCGACCGAGTTGCTCTTGCCCGGCGTC
AATACGGGATAATACCGCGCCACATAGCAGAACTTTAAAAGTGCTCATCATTGGAAAACGTTCTTCGGGG
CGAAAACTCTCAAGGATCTTACCGCTGTTGAGATCCAGTTCGATGTAACCCACTCGTGCACCCAACTGAT
CTTCAGCATCTTTTACTTTCACCAGCGTTTCTGGGTGAGCAAAAACAGGAAGGCAAAATGCCGCAAAAAA
GGGAATAAGGGCGACACGGAAATGTTGAATACTCATACTCTTCCTTTTTCAATATTATTGAAGCATTTAT
CAGGGTTATTGTCTCATGAGCGGATACATATTTGAATGTATTTAGAAAAATAAACAAATAGGGGTTCCGC
GCACATTTCCCCGAAAAGTGCCACCTGACGTCTAAGAAACCATTATTATCATGACATTAACCTATAAAAA
TAGGCGTATCACGAGGCCCTTTCGTCTCGCGCGTTTCGGTGATGACGGTGAAAACCTCTGACACATGCAG
CTCCCGGAGACGGTCACAGCTTGTCTGTAAGCGGATGCCGGGAGCAGACAAGCCCGTCAGGGCGCGTCAG
CGGGTGTTGGCGGGTGTCGGGGCTGGCTTAACTATGCGGCATCAGAGCAGATTGTACTGAGAGTGCACCA
TAAAATTGTAAACGTTAATATTTTGTTAAAATTCGCGTTAAATTTTTGTTAAATCAGCTCATTTTTTAAC
CAATAGACCGAAATCGGCAAAATCCCTTATAAATCAAAAGAATAGCCCGAGATAGAGT
[37 nt withheld, positions 3419-3455]
AAAGAACGTGGACTCCAACGTCAAAGG
[141 nt withheld, positions 3483-3623]
G
[46 nt withheld, positions 3625-3670]
A
[95 nt withheld, positions 3672-3766]
TATGCGGTGTGAAATACCGCACAGATGCGTAAGGAGAAAATACCGCATCAGGCGCCCCTGCAGGCAGCTG
CGCGCTCGCTCGCTCACTGAGGCCGCCCGGGCAAAGCCCGGGCGTCGGGCGACCTTTGGTCGCCCGGCCT
CAGTGAGCGAGCGAGCGCGCAGAGAGGGAGTGGCCAACTCCATCACTAGGGGTTCCTGCGGCCGCTCGGT
CCGCACGTGGTTACCTACAAAATCAGAAGGACAGGGAAGGGAGCAGTGGTTCACGCCTGTAATCCCAGCA
ATTTGGGAGGCCAAGGTGGGTAGATCACCTGAGATTAGGAGTTGGAGACCAGCCTGGCCAATATGGTGAA
ACCCCGTCTCTACCAAAAAAACAAAAATTAGCTGAGCCTGGTCATGCATGCCTGGAATCCCAACAACTCG
GGAGGCTGAGGCAGGAGAATCGCTTGAACCCAGGAGGCGGAGATTGCAGTGAGCCAAGATTGTGCCACTG
CACTCCAGCTTGGTTCCCAATAGACCCCGCAGGCCCTACAGGTTGTCTTCCCAACTTGCCCCTTGCTCCA
TACCACCCCCCTCCACCCCATAATATTATAGAAGGACACCTAGTCAGACAAAATGATGCAACTTAATTTT
ATTAGGACAAGGCTGGTGGGCACTGGAGTGGCAACTTCCAGGGCCAGGAGAGGCACTGGGGAGGGGTCAC
AGGGATGCCACCCGTAGATCTCTCGAGCAGCGCTCGGTATCGATGCGGGGAGGCGGCCCAAAGGGAGATC
CGACTCGTCTGAGGGCGAAGGCGAAGACGCGGAAGAGGCCGCAGAGCCGGCAGCAGGCCGCGGGAAGGAA
GGTCCGCTGGATTGAGGGCCGAAGGGACGTAGCAGAAGGACGTCCCGCGCAGAATCCAGGTGGCAACATA
GGCGAGCAGCCAAGGAAAGGACGATGATTTCCCCGACAACACCACGGAATTGTCAGTGCCCAACAGCCGA
GCCCCTGTCCAGCAGCGGGCAAGGCAGGCGGCGATGAGTTCCGCCGTGGCAATAGGGAGGGGGAAAGCGA
AAGTCCCGGAAAGGAGCTGACAGGTGGTGGCAATGCCCCAACCAGTGGGGGTTGCGTCAGCAAACACAGT
GCACACCACGCCACGTTGCCTGACAACGGGCCACAACTCCTCATAAAGAGACAGCAACCAGGATTTATAC
AAGGAGGAGAAAATGAAAGCCATACGGGAAGCAATAGCATGATACAAAGGCATTAAAGCAGCGTATCCAC
ATAGCGTAAAAGGAGCAACATAGTTAAGAATACCAGTCAATCTTTCACAAATTTTGTAATCCAGAGGTTG
ATTATCGATAAGCTTCCTGCAGGGAAGTTCCTATTCCGAAGTTCCTATTCTGAACTAAGTATAGGAACTT
CTTGGATCAAAATAGGAGCGATCGCAATGGAAGTTCCTATTCCGAAGTTCCTATTCTCTAGAAAGTATAG
GAACTTCGTTTAAACTGGCCGGCCACTAGTAGATCTGAATTCGCCACCATGAGTCGGCTGGATAAATCTA
AAGTCATAAACGGCGCTCTGGAATTACTCAATGAAGTCGGTATCGAAGGCCTGACGACAAGGAAACTCGC
TCAAAAGCTGGGAGTTGAGCAGCCTACCCTGTACTGGCACGTGAAGAACAAGCGGGCCCTGCTCGATGCC
CTGGCCATCGAGATGCTGGACAGGCATCATACCCACTTCTGCCCCCTGGAAGGCGAGTCATGGCAAGACT
TTCTGCGGAACAACGCCAAGTCATTCCGCTGTGCTCTCCTCTCACATCGCGACGGGGCTAAAGTGCATCT
CGGCACCCGCCCAACAGAGAAACAGTACGAAACCCTGGAAAATCAGCTCGCGTTCCTGTGTCAGCAAGGC
TTCTCCCTGGAGAACGCACTGTACGCTCTGTCCGCCGTGGGCCACTTTACACTGGGCTGCGTATTGGAGG
AACAGGAGCATCAAGTAGCAAAAGAGGAAAGAGAGACACCTACCACCGATTCTATGCCCCCACTTCTGAG
ACAAGCAATTGAGCTGTTCGACCGGCAGGGAGCCGAACCTGCCTTCCTTTTCGGCCTGGAACTAATCATA
TGTGGCCTGGAGAAACAGCTAAAGTGCGAAAGCGGCGGGCCGGCCGACGCCCTTGACGATTTTGACTTAG
ACATGCTCCCAGCCGATGCCCTTGACGACTTTGACCTTGATATGCTGCCTGCTGACGCTCTTGACGATTT
TGACCTTGACATGCTCCCCGGGGGTTCCACCGGTATGTCCAGACTTGATAAATCCAAAGTCATAAACGGT
GCCCTGGAGCTTCTTAATGAGGTGGGAATTGAGGGACTGACTACCAGGAAACTTGCCCAAAAACTTGGTG
TCGAGCAGCCAACTCTGTACTGGCACGTAAAGAATAAACGGGCACTTCTTGACGCATTGGCTATCGAAAT
GCTTGATAGACATCATACACACTTCTGCCCTCTTGAGGGGGAATCTTGGCAGGATTTCTTGC
